Addgene plasmid #20765: pFA6a-6xGLY-S-tag-HIS3MX6
Purpose: (Empty Backbone)
Depositing lab: Mark Hochstrasser. Depositing organization: Yale University. Publication: Small epitope-linker modules for PCR-based C-terminal tagging in Saccharomyces cerevisiae. Funakoshi M, Hochstrasser M. Yeast. 2009 Feb 25. 26(3):185-192. 10.1002/yea.1658 PubMed 19243080.
Backbone
  Vector backbone: pFA6a
  Backbone size (bp): 2513
  Vector type: Yeast Expression ; PCR-based C-terminal tagging
  Selectable markers: HIS3
Growth in bacteria
  Bacterial resistance: Ampicillin, 100 μg/mL
  Growth temperature: 37°C
  Growth strain: DH5alpha
  Copy number: Unknown
Gene/Insert
  Gene/Insert name: None
  Cloning method: Restriction Enzyme; 5′ cloning site PacI (unknown if destroyed); 3′ cloning site PmeI (unknown if destroyed)
  Sequencing primers: 5′ SP6; 3′ T7
Terms and licenses: Academic/Nonprofit Terms; Industry Terms: Not Available to Industry
How to cite: pFA6a-6xGLY-S-tag-HIS3MX6 was a gift from Mark Hochstrasser (Addgene plasmid # 20765 ; http://n2t.net/addgene:20765 ; RRID:Addgene_20765)
