[The description below was written by a language model from this plasmid's Addgene catalogue record and pLannotate feature annotations shown in this document.]
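Description:
pFA6a-6xGLY-S-tag-HIS3MX6 is a 4,121 bp template plasmid from the pFA6a family, built for PCR-based C-terminal epitope tagging of chromosomal genes in Saccharomyces cerevisiae. It is catalogued as an empty backbone with no gene insert. It has no annotated yeast replication origin and is not meant to be maintained in yeast. Instead, it is propagated in E. coli through a high-copy ColE1/pUC-type origin and an ampicillin resistance gene (β-lactamase with its own promoter). Short lacI, rop and bom fragments are remnants of the parental cloning vector. SP6 and T7 promoters flank the module and serve as sequencing primer sites.

The functional module lies between the PacI and PmeI cloning sites. As the name indicates, it begins with a six-glycine flexible linker, which is not separately annotated in the feature table. This is followed by the S-tag, a short affinity and epitope tag derived from pancreatic ribonuclease A, and then the S. cerevisiae ADH1 terminator, which ends transcription of the tagged gene. Downstream is the HIS3MX6 marker cassette, a histidine-biosynthesis open reading frame driven by the Ashbya gossypii TEF promoter and closed by the TEF terminator. The annotation tool matched this coding sequence to the S. cerevisiae HIS3 protein.

In use, the linker–tag–terminator–marker unit is amplified with primers carrying homology to the 3′ end of a target gene, and the product is integrated by homologous recombination in a his3 strain with selection for histidine prototrophy. The result is an endogenously expressed protein fused at its C-terminus to a glycine linker and the S-tag, suitable for detection or affinity purification.
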