Features (pLannotate 1.2.2; 13 found; start..end, strand, type, name):
     79..123     +  CDS            S-Tag: affinity and epitope tag derived from pancreatic ribonuclease A
    147..334     +  terminator     ADH1 terminator: S. cerevisiae ADH1; transcription terminator for the S. cerevisiae alcohol dehydrogenase 1 (ADH1) gene
    409..752     +  promoter       TEF promoter: Ashbya gossypii TEF promoter
    795..1448    +  CDS            HIS3: HIS7_YEAST - Experimental evidence at protein level: Swiss-Prot protein existence level 1. From Saccharomyces cerevisiae (strain ATCC 204508 / S288c) (Baker's yeast).
   1455..1652    +  terminator     TEF terminator: Ashbya gossypii TEF terminator
   1757..1775    -  promoter       T7 promoter: promoter for bacteriophage T7 RNA polymerase
   1797..1850    -  CDS            lacI (fragment): lac repressor; lacI; The lac repressor binds to the lac operator to inhibit transcription in E. coli. This inhibition can be relieved by adding lactose or isopropyl-β-D-thiogalactopyranoside (IPTG).
   2033..2621    -  rep_origin     ori: high-copy-number ColE1/pMB1/pBR322/pUC origin of replication
   2792..3652    -  CDS            AmpR: β-lactamase; bla; confers resistance to ampicillin, carbenicillin, and related antibiotics
   3653..3757    -  promoter       AmpR promoter: bla
   3852..3887    +  CDS            rop (fragment): Rop protein, which maintains plasmids at low copy number; rop
   3989..4040    +  misc_feature   bom (fragment): basis of mobility region from pBR322
   4103..4121    +  promoter       SP6 promoter: promoter for bacteriophage SP6 RNA polymerase
>Addgene plasmid #20765 | pFA6a-6xGLY-S-tag-HIS3MX6 | depositor full sequence | sequence record 9657 | Author sequence
ACGCGGCCGCCAGCTGAAGCTTCGTACGCTGCAGGTCGACGGATCCCCGGGTTAATTAACGGGGGAGGCG
GGGGTGGAAAAGAAACCGCTGCTGCTAAATTCGAACGCCAGCACATGGACAGCTAGGGCGCGCCACTTCT
AAATAAGCGAATTTCTTATGATTTATGATTTTTATTATTAAATAAGTTATAAAAAAAATAAGTGTATACA
AATTTTAAAGTGACTCTTAGGTTTTAAAACGAAAATTCTTATTCTTGAGTAACTCTTTCCTGTAGGTCAG
GTTGCTTTCTCAGGTATAGTATGAGGTCGCTCTTATTGACCACACCTCTACCGGCAGATCCGCTAGGGAT
AACAGGGTAATATAGATCTGTTTAGCTTGCCTCGTCCCCGCCGGGTCACCCGGCCAGCGACATGGAGGCC
CAGAATACCCTCCTTGACAGTCTTGACGTGCGCAGCTCAGGGGCATGATGTGACTGTCGCCCGTACATTT
AGCCCATACATCCCCATGTATAATCATTTGCATCCATACATTTTGATGGCCGCACGGCGCGAAGCAAAAA
TTACGGCTCCTCGCTGCAGACCTGCGAGCAGGGAAACGCTCCCCTCACAGACGCGTTGAATTGTCCCCAC
GCCGCGCCCCTGTAGAGAAATATAAAAGGTTAGGATTTGCCACTGAGGTTCTTCTTTCATATACTTCCTT
TTAAAATCTTGCTAGGATACAGTTCTCACATCACATCCGAACATAAACAACCATGGCAGAACCAGCCCAA
AAAAAGCAAAAACAAACTGTTCAGGAGCGCAAGGCGTTTATCTCCCGTATCACTAATGAAACTAAAATTC
AAATCGCTATTTCGCTGAATGGTGGTTATATTCAAATAAAAGATTCGATTCTTCCTGCAAAGAAGGATGA
CGATGTAGCTTCCCAAGCTACTCAGTCACAGGTCATCGATATTCACACAGGTGTTGGCTTTTTGGATCAT
ATGATCCATGCGTTGGCAAAACACTCTGGTTGGTCTCTTATTGTTGAATGTATCGGTGACCTGCACATTG
ACGATCACCATACTACCGAAGATTGCGGTATCGCATTAGGGCAAGCGTTCAAAGAAGCAATGGGTGCTGT
CCGTGGTGTAAAAAGATTCGGTACTGGGTTCGCACCATTGGATGAGGCGCTATCACGTGCCGTAGTCGAT
TTATCTAATAGACCATTTGCTGTAATCGACCTTGGATTGAAGAGAGAGATGATTGGTGATTTATCCACTG
AAATGATTCCACACTTTTTGGAAAGTTTCGCGGAGGCGGCCAGAATTACTTTGCATGTTGATTGTCTGAG
AGGTTTCAACGATCACCACAGAAGTGAGAGTGCGTTCAAGGCTTTGGCTGTTGCCATAAGAGAAGCTATT
TCTAGCAATGGCACCAATGACGTTCCCTCAACCAAAGGTGTTTTGATGTGAAGTACTGACAATAAAAAGA
TTCTTGTTTTCAAGAACTTGTCATTTGTATAGTTTTTTTATATTGTAGTTGTTCTATTTTAATCAAATGT
TAGCGTGATTTATATTTTTTTTCGCCTCGACATCATCTGCCCAGATGCGAAGTTAAGTGCGCAGAAAGTA
ATATCATGCGTCAATCGTATGTGAATGCTGGTCGCTATACTGCTGTCGATTCGATACTAACGCCGCCATC
CAGTTTAAACGAGCTCGAATTCATCGATGATATCAGATCCACTAGTGGCCTATGCGGCCGCGGATCTGCC
GGTCTCCCTATAGTGAGTCGTATTAATTTCGATAAGCCAGGTTAACCTGCATTAATGAATCGGCCAACGC
GCGGGGAGAGGCGGTTTGCGTATTGGGCGCTCTTCCGCTTCCTCGCTCACTGACTCGCTGCGCTCGGTCG
TTCGGCTGCGGCGAGCGGTATCAGCTCACTCAAAGGCGGTAATACGGTTATCCACAGAATCAGGGGATAA
CGCAGGAAAGAACATGTGAGCAAAAGGCCAGCAAAAGGCCAGGAACCGTAAAAAGGCCGCGTTGCTGGCG
TTTTTCCATAGGCTCCGCCCCCCTGACGAGCATCACAAAAATCGACGCTCAAGTCAGAGGTGGCGAAACC
CGACAGGACTATAAAGATACCAGGCGTTTCCCCCTGGAAGCTCCCTCGTGCGCTCTCCTGTTCCGACCCT
GCCGCTTACCGGATACCTGTCCGCCTTTCTCCCTTCGGGAAGCGTGGCGCTTTCTCAATGCTCACGCTGT
AGGTATCTCAGTTCGGTGTAGGTCGTTCGCTCCAAGCTGGGCTGTGTGCACGAACCCCCCGTTCAGCCCG
ACCGCTGCGCCTTATCCGGTAACTATCGTCTTGAGTCCAACCCGGTAAGACACGACTTATCGCCACTGGC
AGCAGCCACTGGTAACAGGATTAGCAGAGCGAGGTATGTAGGCGGTGCTACAGAGTTCTTGAAGTGGTGG
CCTAACTACGGCTACACTAGAAGGACAGTATTTGGTATCTGCGCTCTGCTGAAGCCAGTTACCTTCGGAA
AAAGAGTTGGTAGCTCTTGATCCGGCAAACAAACCACCGCTGGTAGCGGTGGTTTTTTTGTTTGCAAGCA
GCAGATTACGCGCAGAAAAAAAGGATCTCAAGAAGATCCTTTGATCTTTTCTACGGGGTCTGACGCTCAG
TGGAACGAAAACTCACGTTAAGGGATTTTGGTCATGAGATTATCAAAAAGGATCTTCACCTAGATCCTTT
TAAATTAAAAATGAAGTTTTAAATCAATCTAAAGTATATATGAGTAAACTTGGTCTGACAGTTACCAATG
CTTAATCAGTGAGGCACCTATCTCAGCGATCTGTCTATTTCGTTCATCCATAGTTGCCTGACTCCCCGTC
GTGTAGATAACTACGATACGGGAGGGCTTACCATCTGGCCCCAGTGCTGCAATGATACCGCGAGACCCAC
GCTCACCGGCTCCAGATTTATCAGCAATAAACCAGCCAGCCGGAAGGGCCGAGCGCAGAAGTGGTCCTGC
AACTTTATCCGCCTCCATCCAGTCTATTAATTGTTGCCGGGAAGCTAGAGTAAGTAGTTCGCCAGTTAAT
AGTTTGCGCAACGTTGTTGCCATTGCTACAGGCATCGTGGTGTCACGCTCGTCGTTTGGTATGGCTTCAT
TCAGCTCCGGTTCCCAACGATCAAGGCGAGTTACATGATCCCCCATGTTGTGCAAAAAAGCGGTTAGCTC
CTTCGGTCCTCCGATCGTTGTCAGAAGTAAGTTGGCCGCAGTGTTATCACTCATGGTTATGGCAGCACTG
CATAATTCTCTTACTGTCATGCCATCCGTAAGATGCTTTTCTGTGACTGGTGAGTACTCAACCAAGTCAT
TCTGAGAATAGTGTATGCGGCGACCGAGTTGCTCTTGCCCGGCGTCAATACGGGATAATACCGCGCCACA
TAGCAGAACTTTAAAAGTGCTCATCATTGGAAAACGTTCTTCGGGGCGAAAACTCTCAAGGATCTTACCG
CTGTTGAGATCCAGTTCGATGTAACCCACTCGTGCACCCAACTGATCTTCAGCATCTTTTACTTTCACCA
GCGTTTCTGGGTGAGCAAAAACAGGAAGGCAAAATGCCGCAAAAAAGGGAATAAGGGCGACACGGAAATG
TTGAATACTCATACTCTTCCTTTTTCAATATTATTGAAGCATTTATCAGGGTTATTGTCTCATGAGCGGA
TACATATTTGAATGTATTTAGAAAAATAAACAAATAGGGGTTCCGCGCACATTTCCCCGAAAAGTGCCAC
CTGACGTCTAAGAAACCATTATTATCATGACATTAACCTATAAAAATAGGCGTATCACGAGGCCCTTTCG
TCTCGCGCGTTTCGGTGATGACGGTGAAAACCTCTGACACATGCAGCTCCCGGAGACGGTCACAGCTTGT
CTGTAAGCGGATGCCGGGAGCAGACAAGCCCGTCAGGGCGCGTCAGCGGGTGTTGGCGGGTGTCGGGGCT
GGCTTAACTATGCGGCATCAGAGCAGATTGTACTGAGAGTGCACCATATGGACATATTGTCGTTAGAACG
CGGCTACAATTAATACATAACCTTATGTATCATACACATACGATTTAGGTGACACTATAGA
