>Addgene plasmid #20765 | pFA6a-6xGLY-S-tag-HIS3MX6 | addgene partial sequence | sequence record 26618 | 20765 with T7
CTGATATCATCGATGAATTCGAGCTCGTTTAAACTGGATGGCGGCGTTAGTATCGAATCGACAGCAGTAT
AGCGACCAGCATTCACATACGATTGACGCATGATATTACTTTCTGCGCACTTAACTTCGCATCTGGGCAG
ATGATGTCGAGGCGAAAAAAAATATAAATCACGCTAACATTTGATTAAAATAGAACAACTACAATATAAA
AAAACTATACAAATGACAAGTTCTTGAAAACAAGAATCTTTTTATTGTCAGTACTTCACATCAAAACACC
TTTGGTTGAGGGAACGTCATTGGTGCCATTGCTAGAAATAGCTTCTCTTATGGCAACAGCCAAAGCCTTG
AACGCACTCTCACTTCTGTGGTGATCGTTGAAACCTCTCAGACAATCAACATGCAAAGTAATTCTGGCCG
CCTCCGCGAAACTTTCCAAAAAGTGTGGAATCATTTCAGTGGATAAATCACCAATCATCTCTCTCTTCAA
TCCAAGGTCGATTACAGCAAATGGTCTACTAGATAAATCGACTACGGCACGTGATAGCGCCTCATCCAAT
GGTGCGAACCCAGTACCGAATCTTTTTANNNNNNNNNNNNNNCCCNNNNNNNNTNNNTNNNNNNNNNNNN
GCCCTNNNNNATACCGCAATCTTCGGTAGTATGGTGATCGTCAATGTGCAGGTCACCAATACATTCAACA
ATAAGAGACCAACCAGAGTGTTTTGCCNACGCATGGATCATATGATCCAAAAAGCCAACACCTGTGTGAA
TATNNNNGACCTGTGNNN
